Addgene plasmid #174561: mt-DdCBE G1333-C
Purpose: mitochondrial-targeting DdCBE (split DddA, G1333-C) Golden Gate destination vector
Depositing lab: Jin-Soo Kim. Depositing organization: Institute for Basic Science. Publication: Chloroplast and mitochondrial DNA editing in plants. Kang BC, Bae SJ, Lee S, Lee JS, Kim A, Lee H, Baek G, Seo H, Kim J, Kim JS. Nat Plants. 2021 Jul;7(7):899-905. doi: 10.1038/s41477-021-00943-9. Epub 2021 Jul 1. PubMed 34211132.
Backbone
  Vector backbone: p3s
  Backbone size w/o insert (bp): 4220
  Total vector size (bp): 6887
  Vector type: Plant Expression
Growth in bacteria
  Bacterial resistance: Ampicillin, 100 μg/mL
  Growth temperature: 37°C
  Growth strain: DH5alpha
  Copy number: High Copy
Gene/Insert
  Gene/Insert name: DdCBE G1333-C (alt name: MTS-3xFLAG-N-term-Stuffer-C-term-G1333-C-UGI)
  Species: Lettuce, Rapeseed
  Insert size (bp): 2667
  Promoter: PcUbi
  Tag / fusion protein: FLAG
  Cloning method: Gibson Cloning
  Sequencing primers: 5′ CTAGCAACGATTGTACAATTGC
Terms and licenses: Academic/Nonprofit Terms; Industry Terms: Not Available to Industry
How to cite: mt-DdCBE G1333-C was a gift from Jin-Soo Kim (Addgene plasmid # 174561 ; http://n2t.net/addgene:174561 ; RRID:Addgene_174561)
