[The description below was written by a language model from this plasmid's Addgene catalogue record and pLannotate feature annotations shown in this document.]
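Description:
mt-DdCBE G1333-C is a plant expression plasmid built on the p3s backbone that serves as a Golden Gate destination vector for assembling one half of a mitochondria-targeted, TALE-based cytosine base editor (DdCBE). It is maintained in E. coli at high copy through a ColE1/pUC-type origin and selected with ampicillin via a full-length β-lactamase gene. The catalogue lists a total size of 6,887 bp with a 2,667 bp insert driven by the PcUbi promoter; the promoter itself is not picked up in the automated annotation.

The insert is described as MTS-3xFLAG-N-term-Stuffer-C-term-G1333-C-UGI. In the depositor sequence, a fragment matching an Arabidopsis mitochondrial ATP synthase subunit is consistent with the mitochondrial targeting sequence. It is followed by a TAL effector N-terminal region (annotated as avrXa10-like). Next comes a stuffer made of bacterial plasmid pieces, including a partial AmpR, a lac promoter/lacZα segment and a pUC MCS. After the stuffer come a TAL effector C-terminal region (avrBs3-like), a DddA fragment corresponding to the C-terminal half of the toxin deaminase split at G1333, and a uracil glycosylase inhibitor (UGI). A pea RBCS-derived fragment lies downstream, probably belonging to a terminator, though the record does not say so. Golden Gate assembly replaces the stuffer with a custom TALE repeat array. Deaminase activity is restored only when this half pairs with a partner carrying the complementary split half at adjacent target sites, while UGI favours C-to-T outcomes. Lettuce and rapeseed are the species listed.

The Addgene NGS record is only 4,653 nt. It lacks the targeting sequence, TALE N-terminal region and upstream sequence, so it does not match the depositor's full map.
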