Features (pLannotate 1.2.2; 29 found; start..end, strand, type, name):
     28..80      -  misc_feature   bom (fragment): basis of mobility region from pBR322
    204..224     -  protein_bind   attB4: mutant version of attB; core recombination site for the Gateway® BP reaction BP Clonase™
   1165..1278    +  CDS            ATP4_ARATH (fragment): Experimental evidence at protein level: Swiss-Prot protein existence level 1. Mitochondrial membrane ATP synthase (F(1)F(0) ATP synthase or Complex V) produces ATP from ADP in the presence of a proton gradient across the membrane which is generated by electron transport complexes of the respiratory chain. F-type ATPases consist of two structural domains, F(1) - containing the extramembraneous catalytic core, and F(0) - containing the membrane proton channel, linked together by a central stalk and a peripheral stalk. During catalysis, ATP turnover in the catalytic domain of F(1) is coupled via
   1351..1764    +  CDS            avrXa10 (fragment): AVX10_XANOO - Experimental evidence at protein level: Swiss-Prot protein existence level 1. Avirulence protein. Induces the hypersensitive response (HR)in rice plants carrying the resistance gene Xa10. Activity depends on the presence of the core repeat domains; replacement with repeat domains from other proteins (AvrBs3 of X.euvesicatoria (AC P14727) or AvrXa7 of this organism) does not elicit the HR. Probably acts as a transcription factor in its host plant (rice) to induce plant resistance or disease. From Xanthomonas oryzae pv. oryzae.
   1761..2098    -  CDS            AmpR (fragment): β-lactamase; bla; confers resistance to ampicillin, carbenicillin, and related antibiotics
   2099..2203    -  promoter       AmpR promoter: bla
   2298..2333    +  CDS            rop (fragment): Rop protein, which maintains plasmids at low copy number; rop
   2435..2534    +  misc_feature   bom (fragment): basis of mobility region from pBR322
   2540..2697    -  CDS            lacZα (fragment): LacZα fragment of β-galactosidase; lacZ fragment
   2694..2750    +  misc_feature   MCS: pUC18/19 multiple cloning site
   2787..2803    -  protein_bind   lac operator: The lac repressor binds to the lac operator to inhibit transcription in E. coli. This inhibition can be relieved by adding lactose or isopropyl-β-D-thiogalactopyranoside (IPTG). lac repressor encoded by lacI
   2811..2841    -  promoter       lac promoter: promoter for the E. coli lac operon
   2856..2877    -  protein_bind   CAP binding site: CAP binding activates transcription in the presence of cAMP. E. coli catabolite activator protein
   2890..2982    -  CDS            lacI (fragment): lac repressor; lacI; The lac repressor binds to the lac operator to inhibit transcription in E. coli. This inhibition can be relieved by adding lactose or isopropyl-β-D-thiogalactopyranoside (IPTG).
   2984..3088    -  rep_origin     RSF ori (fragment): Plasmids containing the RSF 1030 origin of replication can be propagated in E. coli cells that contain additional plasmids with compatible origins.
   3160..3291    +  CDS            avrBs3 (fragment): AVRB3_XANEU - Experimental evidence at protein level: Swiss-Prot protein existence level 1. Avirulence protein. Acts as a transcription factor in C.annuum plants. In susceptible plants lacking the Bs3 resistance gene induces expression of a number of genes, including genes homologous to a family of auxin-induced genes, alpha-expansin genes, pectate lyase, anthocyanidin glucoside rhamnosyl transferase and at least one transcription factor, UPA20. Their expression leads to plant hypertrophy in mesophyll cells, probably mainly mediated by UPA20 (PubMed:17962565). In resistant plants induces the h
   3283..3570    +  CDS            dddA (fragment): DDDA_BURC1 - Experimental evidence at protein level: Swiss-Prot protein existence level 1. Toxic component of a toxin-immunity protein module, which functions as a cellular contact-dependent growth inhibition (CDI) system. CDI modules allow bacteria to communicate with and inhibit the growth of closely related neighboring bacteria in a contact-dependent fashion. Bacteria that have this module inhibit or kill bacteria without it, giving them a growth advantage. Probably specifically inhibited by cognate immunity protein DddI (Probable). The C-terminal 163 residue fragment has double-stranded DN
   3583..3831    +  CDS            UGI: UNGI_BPPB2 - Experimental evidence at protein level: Swiss-Prot protein existence level 1. This protein binds specifically and reversibly to the host uracil-DNA glycosylase, preventing removal of uracil residues from PBS2 DNA by the host uracil-excision repair system. From Bacillus phage PBS2 (Bacteriophage PBS2).
   3860..3940    +  CDS            RBCS.3A (fragment): RBS3_PEA - Experimental evidence at protein level: Swiss-Prot protein existence level 1. RuBisCO catalyzes two reactions: the carboxylation of D- ribulose 1,5-bisphosphate, the primary event in carbon dioxide fixation, as well as the oxidative fragmentation of the pentose substrate. Both reactions occur simultaneously and in competition at the same active site. Although the small subunit is not catalytic it is essential for maximal activity (Probable). Binds to abscisic acid (ABA); only half of the possible binding sites are occupied in the crystal; and there are indications this is a low affi
   4333..4354    +  promoter       SV40 promoter (fragment): SV40 enhancer and early promoter
   4407..4565    +  CDS            ble (fragment): BLE_KLEPN - Experimental evidence at protein level: Swiss-Prot protein existence level 1. Binding protein with a strong affinity to the bleomycin family of antibiotics. Binds to CL990; an antimitotic-antibiotic compound. From Klebsiella pneumoniae.
   4560..4681    +  polyA_signal   SV40 poly(A) signal: SV40 polyadenylation signal
   4754..4770    -  protein_bind   lac operator: The lac repressor binds to the lac operator to inhibit transcription in E. coli. This inhibition can be relieved by adding lactose or isopropyl-β-D-thiogalactopyranoside (IPTG). lac repressor encoded by lacI
   4778..4808    -  promoter       lac promoter: promoter for the E. coli lac operon
   4823..4844    -  protein_bind   CAP binding site: CAP binding activates transcription in the presence of cAMP. E. coli catabolite activator protein
   4857..4949    -  CDS            lacI (fragment): lac repressor; lacI; The lac repressor binds to the lac operator to inhibit transcription in E. coli. This inhibition can be relieved by adding lactose or isopropyl-β-D-thiogalactopyranoside (IPTG).
   5132..5720    -  rep_origin     ori: high-copy-number ColE1/pMB1/pBR322/pUC origin of replication
   5891..6751    -  CDS            AmpR: β-lactamase; bla; confers resistance to ampicillin, carbenicillin, and related antibiotics
   6752..6856    -  promoter       AmpR promoter: bla
>Addgene plasmid #174561 | mt-DdCBE G1333-C | depositor full sequence | sequence record 338692 | mt-DdCBE G1333-C sequence 6887 bps
GACGGATCGGGAGATCTCCCGATCCCCTATGGTGCACTCTCAGTACAATCTGCTCTGATGCCGCATAGTT
AAGCCAGTATCTGCTCCCTGCTTGTGTGTTGGAGGTCGCTGAGTAGTGCGCGAGCAAAATTTAAGCTACA
ACAAGGCAAGGCTTGACCGACAATTGCATGAAGAATCTGCTTAGGGTTAGGCGTTTTGCCGTTCAACTTT
TCTATACAAAGTTGAAGATCTGACTAGCAACGATTGTACAATTGCTTCTTTAAAAAAGGAAGAAAGAAAG
AAAGAAAAGAATCAACATCAGCGTTAACAAACGGCCCCGTTACGGCCCAAACGGTCATATAGAGTAACGG
CGTTAAGCGTTGAAAGACTCCTATCGAAATACGTAACCGCAAACGTGTCATAGTCAGATCCCCTCTTCCT
TCACCGCCTCAAACACAAAAATAATCTTCTACAGCCTATATATACAACCCCCCCTTCTATCTCTCCTTTC
TCACAATTCATCATCTTTCTTTCTCTACCCCCAATTTTAAGAAATCCTCTCTTCTCCTCTTCATTTTCAA
GGTAAATCTCTCTCTCTCTCTCTCTCTCTGTTATTCCTTGTTTTAATTAGGTATGTATTATTGCTAGTTT
GTTAATCTGCTTATCTTATGTATGCCTTATGTGAATATCTTTATCTTGTTCATCTCATCCGTTTAGAAGC
TATAAATTTGTTGATTTGACTGTGTATCTACACGTGGTTATGTTTATATCTAATCAGATATGAATTTCTT
CATATTGTTGCGTTTGTGTGTACCAATCCGAAATCGTTGATTTTTTTCATTTAATCGTGTAGCTAATTGT
ACGTATACATATGGATCTACGTATCAATTGTTCATCTGTTTGTGTTTGTATGTATACAGATCTGAAAACA
TCACTTCTCTCATCTGATTGTGTTGTTACATACATAGATATAGATCTGTTATATCATTTTTTTTATTAAT
TGTGTATATATATATGTGCATAGATCTGGATTACATGATTGTGATTATTTACATGATTTTGTTATTTACG
TATGTATATATGTAGATCTGGACTTTTTGGAGTTGTTGACTTGATTGTATTTGTGTGTGTATATGTGTGT
TCTGATCTTGATATGTTATGTATGTGCAGCGAATTCGGCGCGCAATGTTTAAACAAGCTTCTCGTCTCCT
CTCCCGATCTGTCGCCGCCGCATCTTCCAAATCGGTGACGACTCGTGCCTTTTCAACGGAACTTCCATCG
ACGCTCGATTCCGACTACAAGGACCATGATGGTGATTATAAGGATCATGACATTGATTACAAAGATGATG
ATGACAAAATGGATATTGCTGATCTTCGAACATTGGGTTATTCTCAGCAGCAACAAGAGAAAATCAAACC
GAAAGTCCGTTCAACCGTAGCTCAACATCATGAAGCCCTTGTTGGTCATGGATTTACTCATGCTCACATT
GTTGCTCTAAGTCAGCACCCTGCCGCGCTAGGCACAGTTGCCGTCAAGTATCAAGATATGATAGCTGCTT
TACCTGAAGCAACCCACGAGGCAATAGTGGGGGTTGGGAAGAGGGGTGCAGGCGCCAGGGCACTGGAGGC
ACTCTTAACAGTAGCTGGAGAACTTCGGGGACCACCATTGCAGCTTGATACTGGACAACTCTTGAAGATC
GCAAAAAGAGGGGGTGTGACTGCTGTGGAAGCTGTTCATGCATGGAGAAATGCTTTGACGGGAGCACCCC
TGAAGAGACCTCCGTAAGATGCTTTTCTGTGACTGGTGAGTACTCAACCAAGTCATTCTGAGAATAGTGT
ATGCGGCGACCGAGTTGCTCTTGCCCGGCGTCAATACGGGATAATACCGCGCCACATAGCAGAACTTTAA
AAGTGCTCATCATTGGAAAACGTTCTTCGGGGCGAAAACTCTCAAGGATCTTACCGCTGTTGAGATCCAG
TTCGATGTAACCCACTCGTGCACCCAACTGATCTTCAGCATCTTTTACTTTCACCAGCGTTTCTGGGTGA
GCAAAAACAGGAAGGCAAAATGCCGCAAAAAAGGGAATAAGGGCGACACGGAAATGTTGAATACTCATAC
TCTTCCTTTTTCAATATTATTGAAGCATTTATCAGGGTTATTGTCTCATGAGCGGATACATATTTGAATG
TATTTAGAAAAATAAACAAATAGGGGTTCCGCGCACATTTCCCCGAAAAGTGCCACCTGACGTCTAAGAA
ACCATTATTATCATGACATTAACCTATAAAAATAGGCGTATCACGAGGCCCTTTCGTCTCGCGCGTTTCG
GTGATGACGGTGAAAACCTCTGACACATGCAGCTCCCGGAGACGGTCACAGCTTGTCTGTAAGCGGATGC
CGGGAGCAGACAAGCCCGTCAGGGCGCGTCAGCGGGTGTTGGCGGGTGTCGGGGCTGGCTTAACTATGCG
GCATCAGAGCAGATTGTACTGAGAGTGCACCATATGCGGTGTGAAATACCGCACAGATGCGTAAGGAGAA
AATACCGCATCAGGCGCCATTCGCCATTCAGGCTGCGCAACTGTTGGGAAGGGCGATCGGTGCGGGCCTC
TTCGCTATTACGCCAGCTGGCGAAAGGGGGATGTGCTGCAAGGCGATTAAGTTGGGTAACGCCAGGGTTT
TCCCAGTCACGACGTTGTAAAACGACGGCCAGTGAATTCGAGCTCGGTACCCGGGGATCCTCTAGAGTCG
ACCTGCAGGCATGCAAGCTTGGCGTAATCATGGTCATAGCTGTTTCCTGTGTGAAATTGTTATCCGCTCA
CAATTCCACACAACATACGAGCCGGAAGCATAAAGTGTAAAGCCTGGGGTGCCTAATGAGTGAGCTAACT
CACATTAATTGCGTTGCGCTCACTGCCCGCTTTCCAGTCGGGAAACCTGTCGTGCCAGCTGCATTAATGA
ATCGGCCAACGCGCGGGGAGAGGCGGTTTGCGTATTGGGCGCTCTTCCGCTTCCTCGCTCACTGACTCGC
TGCGCTCGGTCGTTCGGCTGCGGCGAGCGGTATCAGCTCACTCAAAGGCGGTAATACGGTTATCCACAGA
ATCAGGGGGGTCTCACGGTCTGACTCCGGAACAGGTGGTGGCGATTGCAAGCAACGGCGGCGGCAAACAG
GCTCTAGAGTCGATAGTAGCACAATTAAGCAGGCCTGACCCTGCACTTGCTGCTCTTACAAATGATCATC
TTGTTGCTCTGGCCTGTTTGGGTGGGCGTCCCGCGTTGGATGCTGTTAAGAAAGGACTTGGTGGTTCTCC
AACTCCTTATCCAAATTATGCAAATGCTGGTCATGTGGAAGGCCAGTCCGCCCTATTCATGAGAGATAAT
GGTATCTCTGAAGGGCTAGTCTTTCATAATAATCCAGAAGGAACTTGTGGATTTTGCGTTAACATGACTG
AGACGCTGCTACCGGAAAATGCCAAAATGACAGTTGTTCCACCAGAGGGCGCAATTCCTGTGAAGAGAGG
AGCAACTGGTGAAACAAAAGTTTTCACCGGGAACTCTAACTCTCCTAAATCACCAACCAAAGGTGGCTGC
AGTGGAGGATCAACAAACCTCTCCGACATAATTGAGAAAGAAACTGGGAAACAGTTGGTCATTCAAGAAT
CTATTTTGATGCTTCCTGAAGAAGTTGAAGAGGTGATTGGAAATAAGCCCGAGTCAGATATTCTTGTACA
CACTGCTTATGATGAAAGCACAGATGAGAATGTGATGTTGCTCACCAGTGATGCACCTGAGTACAAGCCA
TGGGCTTTAGTAATCCAAGACTCAAATGGAGAGAACAAGATAAAGATGTTATAATAACACCCAGCTTTCA
GGCCTCCCAGCTTTCGTCCGTATCATCGGTTTCGACAACGTTCGTCAAGTTCAATGCATCAGTTTCATTG
CCCACACACCAGAATCCTACTAAGTTTGAGTATTATGGCATTGGAAAAGCTGTTTTCTTCTATCATTTGT
TCTGCTTGTAATTTACTGTGTTCTTTCAGTTTTTGTTTTCGGACATCAAAATGCAAATGGATGGATAAGA
GTTAATAAATGATATGGTCCTTTTGTTCATTCTCAAATTATTATTATCTGTTGTTTTTACTTTAATGGGT
TGAATTTAAGTAAGAAAGGAACTAACAGTGTGATATTAAGGTGCAATGTTAGACATATAAAACAGTCTTT
CACCTCTCTTTGGTTATGTCTTGAATTGGTTTGTTTCTTCACTTATCTGTGTAATCAAGTTTACTATGAG
TCTATGATCAAGTAATTATGCAATCAAGTTAAGTACAGTATAGGCTTTGGGCTCTATGGCTTCTGAGGCG
GAAAGAACCAGCTGGGGCTCTAGGGGGTATCCCCACGCTGCAGTGAGCGGGACTCTGGGGTTCGAAATGA
CCGACCAAGCGACGCCCAACCTGCCATCACGAGATTTCGATTCCACCGCCGCCTTCTATGAAAGGTTGGG
CTTCGGAATCGTTTTCCGGGACGCCGGCTGGATGATCCTCCAGCGCGGGGATCTCATGCTGGAGTTCTTC
GCCCACCCCAACTTGTTTATTGCAGCTTATAATGGTTACAAATAAAGCAATAGCATCACAAATTTCACAA
ATAAAGCATTTTTTTCACTGCATTCTAGTTGTGGTTTGTCCAAACTCATCAATGTATCTTATCATGTCTG
TATACCGTCGACCTCTAGCTAGAGCTTGGCGTAATCATGGTCATAGCTGTTTCCTGTGTGAAATTGTTAT
CCGCTCACAATTCCACACAACATACGAGCCGGAAGCATAAAGTGTAAAGCCTGGGGTGCCTAATGAGTGA
GCTAACTCACATTAATTGCGTTGCGCTCACTGCCCGCTTTCCAGTCGGGAAACCTGTCGTGCCAGCTGCA
TTAATGAATCGGCCAACGCGCGGGGAGAGGCGGTTTGCGTATTGGGCGCTCTTCCGCTTCCTCGCTCACT
GACTCGCTGCGCTCGGTCGTTCGGCTGCGGCGAGCGGTATCAGCTCACTCAAAGGCGGTAATACGGTTAT
CCACAGAATCAGGGGATAACGCAGGAAAGAACATGTGAGCAAAAGGCCAGCAAAAGGCCAGGAACCGTAA
AAAGGCCGCGTTGCTGGCGTTTTTCCATAGGCTCCGCCCCCCTGACGAGCATCACAAAAATCGACGCTCA
AGTCAGAGGTGGCGAAACCCGACAGGACTATAAAGATACCAGGCGTTTCCCCCTGGAAGCTCCCTCGTGC
GCTCTCCTGTTCCGACCCTGCCGCTTACCGGATACCTGTCCGCCTTTCTCCCTTCGGGAAGCGTGGCGCT
TTCTCATAGCTCACGCTGTAGGTATCTCAGTTCGGTGTAGGTCGTTCGCTCCAAGCTGGGCTGTGTGCAC
GAACCCCCCGTTCAGCCCGACCGCTGCGCCTTATCCGGTAACTATCGTCTTGAGTCCAACCCGGTAAGAC
ACGACTTATCGCCACTGGCAGCAGCCACTGGTAACAGGATTAGCAGAGCGAGGTATGTAGGCGGTGCTAC
AGAGTTCTTGAAGTGGTGGCCTAACTACGGCTACACTAGAAGAACAGTATTTGGTATCTGCGCTCTGCTG
AAGCCAGTTACCTTCGGAAAAAGAGTTGGTAGCTCTTGATCCGGCAAACAAACCACCGCTGGTAGCGGTG
GTTTTTTTGTTTGCAAGCAGCAGATTACGCGCAGAAAAAAAGGATCTCAAGAAGATCCTTTGATCTTTTC
TACGGGGTCTGACGCTCAGTGGAACGAAAACTCACGTTAAGGGATTTTGGTCATGAGATTATCAAAAAGG
ATCTTCACCTAGATCCTTTTAAATTAAAAATGAAGTTTTAAATCAATCTAAAGTATATATGAGTAAACTT
GGTCTGACAGTTACCAATGCTTAATCAGTGAGGCACCTATCTCAGCGATCTGTCTATTTCGTTCATCCAT
AGTTGCCTGACTCCCCGTCGTGTAGATAACTACGATACGGGAGGGCTTACCATCTGGCCCCAGTGCTGCA
ATGATACCGCGAGATCCACGCTCACCGGCTCCAGATTTATCAGCAATAAACCAGCCAGCCGGAAGGGCCG
AGCGCAGAAGTGGTCCTGCAACTTTATCCGCCTCCATCCAGTCTATTAATTGTTGCCGGGAAGCTAGAGT
AAGTAGTTCGCCAGTTAATAGTTTGCGCAACGTTGTTGCCATTGCTACAGGCATCGTGGTGTCACGCTCG
TCGTTTGGTATGGCTTCATTCAGCTCCGGTTCCCAACGATCAAGGCGAGTTACATGATCCCCCATGTTGT
GCAAAAAAGCGGTTAGCTCCTTCGGTCCTCCGATCGTTGTCAGAAGTAAGTTGGCCGCAGTGTTATCACT
CATGGTTATGGCAGCACTGCATAATTCTCTTACTGTCATGCCATCCGTAAGATGCTTTTCTGTGACTGGT
GAGTACTCAACCAAGTCATTCTGAGAATAGTGTATGCGGCGACCGAGTTGCTCTTGCCCGGCGTCAATAC
GGGATAATACCGCGCCACATAGCAGAACTTTAAAAGTGCTCATCATTGGAAAACGTTCTTCGGGGCGAAA
ACTCTCAAGGATCTTACCGCTGTTGAGATCCAGTTCGATGTAACCCACTCGTGCACCCAACTGATCTTCA
GCATCTTTTACTTTCACCAGCGTTTCTGGGTGAGCAAAAACAGGAAGGCAAAATGCCGCAAAAAAGGGAA
TAAGGGCGACACGGAAATGTTGAATACTCATACTCTTCCTTTTTCAATATTATTGAAGCATTTATCAGGG
TTATTGTCTCATGAGCGGATACATATTTGAATGTATTTAGAAAAATAAACAAATAGGGGTTCCGCGCACA
TTTCCCCGAAAAGTGCCACCTGACGTC
