Features (pLannotate 1.2.2; 23 found; start..end, strand, type, name):
    200..788     -  rep_origin     ori: high-copy-number ColE1/pMB1/pBR322/pUC origin of replication
    959..1819    -  CDS            AmpR: β-lactamase; bla; confers resistance to ampicillin, carbenicillin, and related antibiotics
   1820..1924    -  promoter       AmpR promoter: bla
   2019..2054    +  CDS            rop (fragment): Rop protein, which maintains plasmids at low copy number; rop
   2156..2255    +  misc_feature   bom (fragment): basis of mobility region from pBR322
   2261..2418    -  CDS            lacZα (fragment): LacZα fragment of β-galactosidase; lacZ fragment
   2415..2471    +  misc_feature   MCS: pUC18/19 multiple cloning site
   2508..2524    -  protein_bind   lac operator: The lac repressor binds to the lac operator to inhibit transcription in E. coli. This inhibition can be relieved by adding lactose or isopropyl-β-D-thiogalactopyranoside (IPTG). lac repressor encoded by lacI
   2532..2562    -  promoter       lac promoter: promoter for the E. coli lac operon
   2577..2598    -  protein_bind   CAP binding site: CAP binding activates transcription in the presence of cAMP. E. coli catabolite activator protein
   2611..2703    -  CDS            lacI (fragment): lac repressor; lacI; The lac repressor binds to the lac operator to inhibit transcription in E. coli. This inhibition can be relieved by adding lactose or isopropyl-β-D-thiogalactopyranoside (IPTG).
   2705..2809    -  rep_origin     RSF ori (fragment): Plasmids containing the RSF 1030 origin of replication can be propagated in E. coli cells that contain additional plasmids with compatible origins.
   2881..3012    +  CDS            avrBs3 (fragment): AVRB3_XANEU - Experimental evidence at protein level: Swiss-Prot protein existence level 1. Avirulence protein. Acts as a transcription factor in C.annuum plants. In susceptible plants lacking the Bs3 resistance gene induces expression of a number of genes, including genes homologous to a family of auxin-induced genes, alpha-expansin genes, pectate lyase, anthocyanidin glucoside rhamnosyl transferase and at least one transcription factor, UPA20. Their expression leads to plant hypertrophy in mesophyll cells, probably mainly mediated by UPA20 (PubMed:17962565). In resistant plants induces the h
   3004..3291    +  CDS            dddA (fragment): DDDA_BURC1 - Experimental evidence at protein level: Swiss-Prot protein existence level 1. Toxic component of a toxin-immunity protein module, which functions as a cellular contact-dependent growth inhibition (CDI) system. CDI modules allow bacteria to communicate with and inhibit the growth of closely related neighboring bacteria in a contact-dependent fashion. Bacteria that have this module inhibit or kill bacteria without it, giving them a growth advantage. Probably specifically inhibited by cognate immunity protein DddI (Probable). The C-terminal 163 residue fragment has double-stranded DN
   3304..3552    +  CDS            UGI: UNGI_BPPB2 - Experimental evidence at protein level: Swiss-Prot protein existence level 1. This protein binds specifically and reversibly to the host uracil-DNA glycosylase, preventing removal of uracil residues from PBS2 DNA by the host uracil-excision repair system. From Bacillus phage PBS2 (Bacteriophage PBS2).
   3581..3661    +  CDS            RBCS.3A (fragment): RBS3_PEA - Experimental evidence at protein level: Swiss-Prot protein existence level 1. RuBisCO catalyzes two reactions: the carboxylation of D- ribulose 1,5-bisphosphate, the primary event in carbon dioxide fixation, as well as the oxidative fragmentation of the pentose substrate. Both reactions occur simultaneously and in competition at the same active site. Although the small subunit is not catalytic it is essential for maximal activity (Probable). Binds to abscisic acid (ABA); only half of the possible binding sites are occupied in the crystal; and there are indications this is a low affi
   4054..4075    +  promoter       SV40 promoter (fragment): SV40 enhancer and early promoter
   4128..4286    +  CDS            ble (fragment): BLE_KLEPN - Experimental evidence at protein level: Swiss-Prot protein existence level 1. Binding protein with a strong affinity to the bleomycin family of antibiotics. Binds to CL990; an antimitotic-antibiotic compound. From Klebsiella pneumoniae.
   4281..4402    +  polyA_signal   SV40 poly(A) signal: SV40 polyadenylation signal
   4475..4491    -  protein_bind   lac operator: The lac repressor binds to the lac operator to inhibit transcription in E. coli. This inhibition can be relieved by adding lactose or isopropyl-β-D-thiogalactopyranoside (IPTG). lac repressor encoded by lacI
   4499..4529    -  promoter       lac promoter: promoter for the E. coli lac operon
   4544..4565    -  protein_bind   CAP binding site: CAP binding activates transcription in the presence of cAMP. E. coli catabolite activator protein
   4578..17      -  CDS            lacI (fragment) (across the origin): lac repressor; lacI; The lac repressor binds to the lac operator to inhibit transcription in E. coli. This inhibition can be relieved by adding lactose or isopropyl-β-D-thiogalactopyranoside (IPTG).
>Addgene plasmid #174561 | mt-DdCBE G1333-C | addgene full sequence | sequence record 348298 | Addgene NGS Result
GTTTGCGTATTGGGCGCTCTTCCGCTTCCTCGCTCACTGACTCGCTGCGCTCGGTCGTTCGGCTGCGGCG
AGCGGTATCAGCTCACTCAAAGGCGGTAATACGGTTATCCACAGAATCAGGGGATAACGCAGGAAAGAAC
ATGTGAGCAAAAGGCCAGCAAAAGGCCAGGAACCGTAAAAAGGCCGCGTTGCTGGCGTTTTTCCATAGGC
TCCGCCCCCCTGACGAGCATCACAAAAATCGACGCTCAAGTCAGAGGTGGCGAAACCCGACAGGACTATA
AAGATACCAGGCGTTTCCCCCTGGAAGCTCCCTCGTGCGCTCTCCTGTTCCGACCCTGCCGCTTACCGGA
TACCTGTCCGCCTTTCTCCCTTCGGGAAGCGTGGCGCTTTCTCATAGCTCACGCTGTAGGTATCTCAGTT
CGGTGTAGGTCGTTCGCTCCAAGCTGGGCTGTGTGCACGAACCCCCCGTTCAGCCCGACCGCTGCGCCTT
ATCCGGTAACTATCGTCTTGAGTCCAACCCGGTAAGACACGACTTATCGCCACTGGCAGCAGCCACTGGT
AACAGGATTAGCAGAGCGAGGTATGTAGGCGGTGCTACAGAGTTCTTGAAGTGGTGGCCTAACTACGGCT
ACACTAGAAGAACAGTATTTGGTATCTGCGCTCTGCTGAAGCCAGTTACCTTCGGAAAAAGAGTTGGTAG
CTCTTGATCCGGCAAACAAACCACCGCTGGTAGCGGTGGTTTTTTTGTTTGCAAGCAGCAGATTACGCGC
AGAAAAAAAGGATCTCAAGAAGATCCTTTGATCTTTTCTACGGGGTCTGACGCTCAGTGGAACGAAAACT
CACGTTAAGGGATTTTGGTCATGAGATTATCAAAAAGGATCTTCACCTAGATCCTTTTAAATTAAAAATG
AAGTTTTAAATCAATCTAAAGTATATATGAGTAAACTTGGTCTGACAGTTACCAATGCTTAATCAGTGAG
GCACCTATCTCAGCGATCTGTCTATTTCGTTCATCCATAGTTGCCTGACTCCCCGTCGTGTAGATAACTA
CGATACGGGAGGGCTTACCATCTGGCCCCAGTGCTGCAATGATACCGCGAGATCCACGCTCACCGGCTCC
AGATTTATCAGCAATAAACCAGCCAGCCGGAAGGGCCGAGCGCAGAAGTGGTCCTGCAACTTTATCCGCC
TCCATCCAGTCTATTAATTGTTGCCGGGAAGCTAGAGTAAGTAGTTCGCCAGTTAATAGTTTGCGCAACG
TTGTTGCCATTGCTACAGGCATCGTGGTGTCACGCTCGTCGTTTGGTATGGCTTCATTCAGCTCCGGTTC
CCAACGATCAAGGCGAGTTACATGATCCCCCATGTTGTGCAAAAAAGCGGTTAGCTCCTTCGGTCCTCCG
ATCGTTGTCAGAAGTAAGTTGGCCGCAGTGTTATCACTCATGGTTATGGCAGCACTGCATAATTCTCTTA
CTGTCATGCCATCCGTAAGATGCTTTTCTGTGACTGGTGAGTACTCAACCAAGTCATTCTGAGAATAGTG
TATGCGGCGACCGAGTTGCTCTTGCCCGGCGTCAATACGGGATAATACCGCGCCACATAGCAGAACTTTA
AAAGTGCTCATCATTGGAAAACGTTCTTCGGGGCGAAAACTCTCAAGGATCTTACCGCTGTTGAGATCCA
GTTCGATGTAACCCACTCGTGCACCCAACTGATCTTCAGCATCTTTTACTTTCACCAGCGTTTCTGGGTG
AGCAAAAACAGGAAGGCAAAATGCCGCAAAAAAGGGAATAAGGGCGACACGGAAATGTTGAATACTCATA
CTCTTCCTTTTTCAATATTATTGAAGCATTTATCAGGGTTATTGTCTCATGAGCGGATACATATTTGAAT
GTATTTAGAAAAATAAACAAATAGGGGTTCCGCGCACATTTCCCCGAAAAGTGCCACCTGACGTCTAAGA
AACCATTATTATCATGACATTAACCTATAAAAATAGGCGTATCACGAGGCCCTTTCGTCTCGCGCGTTTC
GGTGATGACGGTGAAAACCTCTGACACATGCAGCTCCCGGAGACGGTCACAGCTTGTCTGTAAGCGGATG
CCGGGAGCAGACAAGCCCGTCAGGGCGCGTCAGCGGGTGTTGGCGGGTGTCGGGGCTGGCTTAACTATGC
GGCATCAGAGCAGATTGTACTGAGAGTGCACCATATGCGGTGTGAAATACCGCACAGATGCGTAAGGAGA
AAATACCGCATCAGGCGCCATTCGCCATTCAGGCTGCGCAACTGTTGGGAAGGGCGATCGGTGCGGGCCT
CTTCGCTATTACGCCAGCTGGCGAAAGGGGGATGTGCTGCAAGGCGATTAAGTTGGGTAACGCCAGGGTT
TTCCCAGTCACGACGTTGTAAAACGACGGCCAGTGAATTCGAGCTCGGTACCCGGGGATCCTCTAGAGTC
GACCTGCAGGCATGCAAGCTTGGCGTAATCATGGTCATAGCTGTTTCCTGTGTGAAATTGTTATCCGCTC
ACAATTCCACACAACATACGAGCCGGAAGCATAAAGTGTAAAGCCTGGGGTGCCTAATGAGTGAGCTAAC
TCACATTAATTGCGTTGCGCTCACTGCCCGCTTTCCAGTCGGGAAACCTGTCGTGCCAGCTGCATTAATG
AATCGGCCAACGCGCGGGGAGAGGCGGTTTGCGTATTGGGCGCTCTTCCGCTTCCTCGCTCACTGACTCG
CTGCGCTCGGTCGTTCGGCTGCGGCGAGCGGTATCAGCTCACTCAAAGGCGGTAATACGGTTATCCACAG
AATCAGGGGGGTCTCACGGTCTGACTCCGGAACAGGTGGTGGCGATTGCAAGCAACGGCGGCGGCAAACA
GGCTCTAGAGTCGATAGTAGCACAATTAAGCAGGCCTGACCCTGCACTTGCTGCTCTTACAAATGATCAT
CTTGTTGCTCTGGCCTGTTTGGGTGGGCGTCCCGCGTTGGATGCTGTTAAGAAAGGACTTGGTGGTTCTC
CAACTCCTTATCCAAATTATGCAAATGCTGGTCATGTGGAAGGCCAGTCCGCCCTATTCATGAGAGATAA
TGGTATCTCTGAAGGGCTAGTCTTTCATAATAATCCAGAAGGAACTTGTGGATTTTGCGTTAACATGACT
GAGACGCTGCTACCGGAAAATGCCAAAATGACAGTTGTTCCACCAGAGGGCGCAATTCCTGTGAAGAGAG
GAGCAACTGGTGAAACAAAAGTTTTCACCGGGAACTCTAACTCTCCTAAATCACCAACCAAAGGTGGCTG
CAGTGGAGGATCAACAAACCTCTCCGACATAATTGAGAAAGAAACTGGGAAACAGTTGGTCATTCAAGAA
TCTATTTTGATGCTTCCTGAAGAAGTTGAAGAGGTGATTGGAAATAAGCCCGAGTCAGATATTCTTGTAC
ACACTGCTTATGATGAAAGCACAGATGAGAATGTGATGTTGCTCACCAGTGATGCACCTGAGTACAAGCC
ATGGGCTTTAGTAATCCAAGACTCAAATGGAGAGAACAAGATAAAGATGTTATAATAACACCCAGCTTTC
AGGCCTCCCAGCTTTCGTCCGTATCATCGGTTTCGACAACGTTCGTCAAGTTCAATGCATCAGTTTCATT
GCCCACACACCAGAATCCTACTAAGTTTGAGTATTATGGCATTGGAAAAGCTGTTTTCTTCTATCATTTG
TTCTGCTTGTAATTTACTGTGTTCTTTCAGTTTTTGTTTTCGGACATCAAAATGCAAATGGATGGATAAG
AGTTAATAAATGATATGGTCCTTTTGTTCATTCTCAAATTATTATTATCTGTTGTTTTTACTTTAATGGG
TTGAATTTAAGTAAGAAAGGAACTAACAGTGTGATATTAAGGTGCAATGTTAGACATATAAAACAGTCTT
TCACCTCTCTTTGGTTATGTCTTGAATTGGTTTGTTTCTTCACTTATCTGTGTAATCAAGTTTACTATGA
GTCTATGATCAAGTAATTATGCAATCAAGTTAAGTACAGTATAGGCTTTGGGCTCTATGGCTTCTGAGGC
GGAAAGAACCAGCTGGGGCTCTAGGGGGTATCCCCACGCTGCAGTGAGCGGGACTCTGGGGTTCGAAATG
ACCGACCAAGCGACGCCCAACCTGCCATCACGAGATTTCGATTCCACCGCCGCCTTCTATGAAAGGTTGG
GCTTCGGAATCGTTTTCCGGGACGCCGGCTGGATGATCCTCCAGCGCGGGGATCTCATGCTGGAGTTCTT
CGCCCACCCCAACTTGTTTATTGCAGCTTATAATGGTTACAAATAAAGCAATAGCATCACAAATTTCACA
AATAAAGCATTTTTTTCACTGCATTCTAGTTGTGGTTTGTCCAAACTCATCAATGTATCTTATCATGTCT
GTATACCGTCGACCTCTAGCTAGAGCTTGGCGTAATCATGGTCATAGCTGTTTCCTGTGTGAAATTGTTA
TCCGCTCACAATTCCACACAACATACGAGCCGGAAGCATAAAGTGTAAAGCCTGGGGTGCCTAATGAGTG
AGCTAACTCACATTAATTGCGTTGCGCTCACTGCCCGCTTTCCAGTCGGGAAACCTGTCGTGCCAGCTGC
ATTAATGAATCGGCCAACGCGCGGGGAGAGGCG
